>Addgene plasmid #47268 | TAL3549 | depositor partial sequence | sequence record 67355 | Insert sequence
ATGGACTACAAAGACCATGACGGTGATTATAAAGATCATGACATCGATTACAAGGATGACGATGACAAGA
TGGCCCCCAAGAAGAAGAGGAAGGTGGGCATTCACCGCGGGGTACCTATGGTGGACTTGAGGACACTCGG
TTATTCGCAACAGCAACAGGAGAAAATCAAGCCTAAGGTCAGGAGCACCGTCGCGCAACACCACGAGGCG
CTTGTGGGGCATGGCTTCACTCATGCGCATATTGTCGCGCTTTCACAGCACCCTGCGGCGCTTGGGACGG
TGGCTGTCAAATACCAAGATATGATTGCGGCCCTGCCCGAAGCCACGCACGAGGCAATTGTAGGGGTCGG
TAAACAGTGGTCGGGAGCGCGAGCACTTGAGGCGCTGCTGACTGTGGCGGGTGAGCTTAGGGGGCCTCCG
CTCCAGCTCGACACCGGGCAGCTGCTGAAGATCGCGAAGAGAGGGGGAGTAACAGCGGTAGAGGCAGTGC
ACGCCTGGCGCAATGCGCTCACCGGGGCCCCCTTGAACCTGACCCCAGACCAGGTAGTCGCAATCGCGAA
CAATAATGGGGGAAAGCAAGCCCTGGAAACCGTGCAAAGGTTGTTGCCGGTCCTTTGTCAAGACCACGGC
CTTACACCGGAGCAAGTCGTGGCCATTGCATCCCACGACGGTGGCAAACAGGCTCTTGAGACGGTTCAGA
GACTTCTCCCAGTTCTCTGTCAAGCCCACGGGCTGACTCCCGATCAAGTTGTAGCGATTGCGTCGAACAT
TGGAGGGAAACAAGCATTGGAGACTGTCCAACGGCTCCTTCCCGTGTTGTGTCAAGCCCACGGTTTGACG
CCTGCACAAGTGGTCGCCATCGCCAACAACAACGGCGGTAAGCAGGCGCTGGAAACAGTACAGCGCCTGC
TGCCTGTACTGTGCCAGGATCATGGACTGACCCCAGACCAGGTAGTCGCAATCGCGTCAAACGGAGGGGG
AAAGCAAGCCCTGGAAACCGTGCAAAGGTTGTTGCCGGTCCTTTGTCAAGACCACGGCCTTACACCGGAG
CAAGTCGTGGCCATTGCAAGCAATGGGGGTGGCAAACAGGCTCTTGAGACGGTTCAGAGACTTCTCCCAG
TTCTCTGTCAAGCCCACGGGCTGACTCCCGATCAAGTTGTAGCGATTGCGTCGCATGACGGAGGGAAACA
AGCATTGGAGACTGTCCAACGGCTCCTTCCCGTGTTGTGTCAAGCCCACGGTTTGACGCCTGCACAAGTG
GTCGCCATCGCCAGCCATGATGGCGGTAAGCAGGCGCTGGAAACAGTACAGCGCCTGCTGCCTGTACTGT
GCCAGGATCATGGACTGACCCCAGACCAGGTAGTCGCAATCGCGTCAAACGGAGGGGGAAAGCAAGCCCT
GGAAACCGTGCAAAGGTTGTTGCCGGTCCTTTGTCAAGACCACGGCCTTACACCGGAGCAAGTCGTGGCC
ATTGCAAATAATAACGGTGGCAAACAGGCTCTTGAGACGGTTCAGAGACTTCTCCCAGTTCTCTGTCAAG
CCCACGGGCTGACTCCCGATCAAGTTGTAGCGATTGCGAATAACAATGGAGGGAAACAAGCATTGGAGAC
TGTCCAACGGCTCCTTCCCGTGTTGTGTCAAGCCCACGGTTTGACGCCTGCACAAGTGGTCGCCATCGCC
TCGAATGGCGGCGGTAAGCAGGCGCTGGAAACAGTACAGCGCCTGCTGCCTGTACTGTGCCAGGATCATG
GACTGACCCCAGACCAGGTAGTCGCAATCGCGTCAAACGGAGGGGGAAAGCAAGCCCTGGAAACCGTGCA
AAGGTTGTTGCCGGTCCTTTGTCAAGACCACGGCCTTACACCGGAGCAAGTCGTGGCCATTGCATCCCAC
GACGGTGGCAAACAGGCTCTTGAGACGGTTCAGAGACTTCTCCCAGTTCTCTGTCAAGCCCACGGGCTGA
CTCCCGATCAAGTTGTAGCGATTGCGTCGAACATTGGAGGGAAACAAGCATTGGAGACTGTCCAACGGCT
CCTTCCCGTGTTGTGTCAAGCCCACGGTTTGACGCCTGCACAAGTGGTCGCCATCGCCAACAACAACGGC
GGTAAGCAGGCGCTGGAAACAGTACAGCGCCTGCTGCCTGTACTGTGCCAGGATCATGGACTGACACCCG
AACAGGTGGTCGCCATTGCTTCCCACGACGGAGGACGGCCAGCCTTGGAG
