>Addgene plasmid #47268 | TAL3549 | addgene partial sequence | sequence record 69112 | JDS-TALEN-F 5'-TAGGGGTCGGTAAACAGTGG-3'
TGTGGCGGGTGAGCTTAGGGGGCCTCCGCTCCAGCTCGACACCGGGCAGCTGCTGAAGATCGCGAAGAGA
GGGGGAGTAACAGCGGTAGAGGCAGTGCACGCCTGGCGCAATGCGCTCACCGGGGCCCCCTTGAACCTGA
CCCCAGACCAGGTAGTCGCAATCGCGAACAATAATGGGGGAAAGCAAGCCCTGGAAACCGTGCAAAGGTT
GTTGCCGGTCCTTTGTCAAGACCACGGCCTTACACCGGAGCAAGTCGTGGCCATTGCATCCCACGACGGT
GGCAAACAGGCTCTTGAGACGGTTCAGAGACTTCTCCCAGTTCTCTGTCAAGCCCACGGGCTGACTCCCG
ATCAAGTTGTAGCGATTGCGTCGAACATTGGAGGGAAACAAGCATTGGAGACTGTCCAACGGCTCCTTCC
CGTGTTGTGTCAAGCCCACGGTTTGACGCCTGCACAAGTGGTCGCCATCGCCAACAACAACGGCGGTAAG
CAGGCGCTGGAAACAGTACAGCGCCTGCTGCCTGTACTGTGCCAGGATCATGGACTGACCCCAGACCAGG
TAGTCGCAATCGCGTCAAACGGAGGGGGAAAGCAAGCCCTGGAAACCGTGCAAAGGTTGTTGCCGGTCCT
TTGTCAAGACCACGGCCTTACACCGGAGCAAGTCGTGGCCATTGCAAGCAATGGGGGTGGCAAACAGGCT
CTTGAGACGGTTCAGAGACTTCTCCCAGTTCTCTGTCAAGCCCACGGGCTGACTCCCGATCAAGTTGTAG
CGATTGCGTCGCATGACGGAGGGAAACAAGCATTGGAGACTGTCCAACGGCTCCTTCCCGTGTTGTGTCA
AGCCCACGGTTTGACGCCTGCACAAGTGGTCGCCATCGCCA
