[The description below was written by a language model from this plasmid's Addgene catalogue record.]
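Description:
TAL3549 is a TALEN expression plasmid built on the JDS71 backbone (about 6.4 kb without insert), a mammalian expression vector that also carries a T7 promoter. It is maintained in E. coli as a high-copy plasmid under ampicillin selection. The roughly 1.4 kb insert is an engineered TAL effector repeat array, designated ZebrafishCommunity-slmapb-right, that was cloned between two BsmBI sites. Both sites were destroyed in the process, as is typical of type IIS assembly. The array forms the right-hand monomer of a nuclease pair directed at the zebrafish (D. rerio) gene slmapb. The depositor records an 18-nucleotide target binding site for this half.

The backbone supplies the sequences flanking the repeat array, so the insert is expressed as a single fusion protein with an N-terminal 3X Flag tag and a C-terminal wild-type FokI cleavage domain. Expression in mammalian cells is driven by the CMV promoter. The T7 designation indicates that the same open reading frame can be transcribed in vitro to make mRNA, the usual route for delivering TALENs into zebrafish embryos, although the record does not describe the delivery method. FokI cleaves only as a dimer, so this construct is meant to be used with a matching left-hand TALEN that binds the opposite strand across a spacer. That partner plasmid is not identified in the record. Paired binding produces a double-strand break at the slmapb locus, and error-prone repair of the break can introduce disrupting insertions or deletions, in line with the associated work on targeted gene disruption in zebrafish cells. No feature table was supplied, so other backbone elements such as the replication origin and polyadenylation signal are not documented here, though the use of a BGH reverse sequencing primer suggests a BGH terminator region downstream.
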