Addgene plasmid #47268: TAL3549
Depositing lab: Keith Joung. Depositing organization: Massachusetts General Hospital. Publication: Targeted gene disruption in somatic zebrafish cells using engineered TALENs. Sander JD, Cade L, Khayter C, Reyon D, Peterson RT, Joung JK, Yeh JR. Nat Biotechnol. 2011 Aug 5;29(8):697-8. doi: 10.1038/nbt.1934. PubMed 21822241.
Backbone
  Vector backbone: JDS71
  Backbone manufacturer: Addgene plasmid #32287
  Backbone size w/o insert (bp): 6447
  Vector type: Mammalian Expression ; T7
Growth in bacteria
  Bacterial resistance: Ampicillin, 100 μg/mL
  Growth temperature: 37°C
  Growth strain: XL1 Blue
  Copy number: High Copy
Gene/Insert
  Gene/Insert name: ZebrafishCommunity-slmapb-right (alt name: slmapb)
  Species: D. rerio (zebrafish)
  Insert size (bp): 1430
  Entrez Gene: slmapb (a.k.a. slmap, zgc:55817)
  Promoter: CMV
  Tag / fusion protein: 3X Flag (N terminal on backbone); WT FOKI (C terminal on backbone)
  Cloning method: Restriction Enzyme; 5′ cloning site BsmBI (destroyed during cloning); 3′ cloning site BsmBI (destroyed during cloning)
  Sequencing primers: 5′ CMV-F; 3′ BGH-rev
Terms and licenses: Academic/Nonprofit Terms; Industry Terms: Not Available to Industry
Depositor comments: Target binding site: TGCAGTTCCTGGTTCAGC It is strongly recommended that users perform a diagnostic digest to verify this plasmid prior to use. For example, a double digest of the plasmid with BamHI and KpnI should result in two bands at 2.3kb and 5.8kb.
How to cite: TAL3549 was a gift from Keith Joung (Addgene plasmid # 47268 ; http://n2t.net/addgene:47268 ; RRID:Addgene_47268)
